>Addgene plasmid #81139 | pEZ13 | addgene full sequence | sequence record 162052 | Addgene NGS Result
[100 nt withheld, positions 1-100]
C
[91 nt withheld, positions 102-192]
A
[49 nt withheld, positions 194-242]
CCTTTGACGTTGGAGTCCACGTTCTTT
[37 nt withheld, positions 270-306]
ACCCTATCTCGGTCTATTCTTTTGATTTATAAGGGATTTTGCCGATTTCGGCCTATTGGTTAAAAAATGA
GCTGATTTAACAAAAATTTAACGCGAATTTTAACAAAATATTAACGCTTACAATTTCCTGATGCGGTATT
TTCTCCTTACGCATCTGTGCGGTATTTCACACCGCATCAGGTGGCACTTTTCGGGGAAATGTGCGCGGAA
CCCCTATTTGTTTATTTTTCTAAATACATTCAAATATGTATCCGCTCATGAGACAATAACCCTGATAAAT
GCTTCAATAATATTGAAAAAGGAAGAGTATGAGTATTCAACATTTCCGTGTCGCCCTTATTCCCTTTTTT
GCGGCATTTTGCCTTCCTGTTTTTGCTCACCCAGAAACGCTGGTGAAAGTAAAAGATGCTGAAGATCAGT
TGGGTGCACGAGTGGGTTACATCGAACTGGATCTCAACAGCGGTAAGATCCTTGAGAGTTTTCGCCCCGA
AGAACGTTTTCCAATGATGAGCACTTTTAAAGTTCTGCTATGTGGCGCGGTATTATCCCGTATTGACGCC
GGGCAAGAGCAACTCGGTCGCCGCATACACTATTCTCAGAATGACTTGGTTGAGTACTCACCAGTCACAG
AAAAGCATCTTACGGATGGCATGACAGTAAGAGAATTATGCAGTGCTGCCATAACCATGAGTGATAACAC
TGCGGCCAACTTACTTCTGACAACGATCGGAGGACCGAAGGAGCTAACCGCTTTTTTGCACAACATGGGG
GATCATGTAACTCGCCTTGATCGTTGGGAACCGGAGATGAATGAAGCCATACCAAACGACGAGCGTGACA
CCACGATGCCTGTAGCAATGGCAACAACGTTGCGCAAACTATTAACTGGCGAACTACTTACTCTAGCTTC
CCGGCAACAATTAATAGACTGGATGGAGGCGGATAAAGTTGCAGGACCACTTCTGCGCTCGGCCCTTCCG
GCTGGCTGGTTTATTGCTGATAAATCTGGAGCCGGTGAGCGTGGGTCTCGCGGTATCATTGCAGCACTGG
GGCCAGATGGTAAGCCCTCCCGTATCGTAGTTATCTACACGACGGGGAGTCAGGCAACTATGGATGAACG
AAATAGACAGATCGCTGAGATAGGTGCCTCACTGATTAAGCATTGGTAACTGTCAGACCAAGTTTACTCA
TATATACTTTAGATTGATTTAAAACTTCATTTTTAATTTAAAAGGATCTAGGTGAAGATCCTTTTTGATA
ATCTCATGACCAAAATCCCTTAACGTGAGTTTTCGTTCCACTGAGCGTCAGACCCCGTAGAAAAGATCAA
AGGATCTTCTTGAGATCCTTTTTTTCTGCGCGTAATCTGCTGCTTGCAAACAAAAAAACCACCGCTACCA
GCGGTGGTTTGTTTGCCGGATCAAGAGCTACCAACTCTTTTTCCGAAGGTAACTGGCTTCAGCAGAGCGC
AGATACCAAATACTGTTCTTCTAGTGTAGCCGTAGTTAGGCCACCACTTCAAGAACTCTGTAGCACCGCC
TACATACCTCGCTCTGCTAATCCTGTTACCAGTGGCTGCTGCCAGTGGCGATAAGTCGTGTCTTACCGGG
TTGGACTCAAGACGATAGTTACCGGATAAGGCGCAGCGGTCGGGCTGAACGGGGGGTTCGTGCACACAGC
CCAGCTTGGAGCGAACGACCTACACCGAACTGAGATACCTACAGCGTGAGCTATGAGAAAGCGCCACGCT
TCCCGAAGGGAGAAAGGCGGACAGGTATCCGGTAAGCGGCAGGGTCGGAACAGGAGAGCGCACGAGGGAG
CTTCCAGGGGGAAACGCCTGGTATCTTTATAGTCCTGTCGGGTTTCGCCACCTCTGACTTGAGCGTCGAT
TTTTGTGATGCTCGTCAGGGGGGCGGAGCCTATGGAAAAACGCCAGCAACGCGGCCTTTTTACGGTTCCT
GGCCTTTTGCTGGCCTTTTGCTCACATGTTCTTTCCTGCGTTATCCCCTGATTCTGTGGATAACCGTATT
ACCGCCTTTGAGTGAGCTGATACCGCTCGCCGCAGCCGAACGACCGAGCGCAGCGAGTCAGTGAGCGAGG
AAGCGGAAGAGCGCCCAATACGCAAACCGCCTCTCCCCGCGCGTTGGCCGATTCATTAATGCAGCTGGCA
CGACAGGTTTCCCGACTGGAAAGCGGGCAGTGAGCGCAACGCAATTAATGTGAGTTAGCTCACTCATTAG
GCACCCCAGGCTTTACACTTTATGCTTCCGGCTCGTATGTTGTGTGGAATTGTGAGCGGATAACAATTTC
ACACAGGAAACAGCTATGACCATGATTACGCCAAGCTATTTAGGTGACACTATAGAATACTCAAGCTATG
AGGTGACTGCCGCACTCAATGTTCAACCAGATCTAGTGATTATTTCGGGGTTAGCAGCCGATGCGGGCAA
CCTGGTGAAGCAACTGCGAGAATTAGGTTACAACGGCATTATTGTTGGGGGGAACGGCTTAAATACTTCT
AATATTTTCCCCGTCTGCCAAGCAAAATGTGATGGGGTGTTGGTGGCCCAAGCCTACAGTGCCGAGTTAG
ATAATGAGATTAACCGCGCGTTTCGGGACGCCTATTTTCAACAAAACCAAAAAGAGCCGCCCCAATTTAG
TGCCCAGGCTTTTACGGCGATCCAAGTTTTTGTTGAAGCCCTCAGCAGCCTCGATGAAAAAACGCCCTTA
GAAACTCTTGCTCTACCGGACTTGCGACGACAACTGCGGGACGAAATTTTTGCAGGTACCTACGTCACGC
CTTTGGGTGAAATTTCCTTCACAGAGGAAGGGGAAATTGTCCAGAAGGAATTTTTTGTGGCCCAAATTGA
AATGGATGAATCGGGTCAACAGGGGCGTTTCGCCTTCATTGAAACGAACAAAGGAATTCTTAACAAAAAA
GCAGGAATATCCCTATCAGTGATAGACAGACATCCCTATCAGTGATAGAGTATAATGTTAACTGTGGGAT
TGCAAAAGGAGCTCCCAACTCATAAAGTCAAGTAGGAGATTAATCATATGTCGGTCATCAAGCCCGAAAT
GAAAATTAAACTGCGCATGGAGGGCGCTGTGAACGGGCACAAGTTCGTGATCGAAGGTGAAGGCATTGGT
AAGCCGTATGAAGGTACTCAAACCCTGGACTTAACGGTTAAAGAAGGTGCCCCGTTGCCATTTAGCTACG
ACATCCTGACACCCGCTTTTCAGTATGGCAATCGCGCGTTCACCAAGTATCCGAAAGATATTCCGGATTA
TTTCAAGCAGGCATTCCCGGAAGGATACTCATGGGAACGCTCGATGACCTACGAAGACCAGGGCATTTGC
ATTGCCACAAGCGACATCACAATGGAGGGTGATTGCTTTTTTTACAAAATTCGCTTCGACGGGACAAACT
TCCCGCCGAATGGCCCAGTGATGCAGAAAAAGACGCTTAAATGGGAACCGTCGACAGAGAAAATGTACGT
TCGCGATGGCGTTCTGAAAGGCGATGTTAATATGGCGCTGCTTCTCGAAGGGGGAGGCCATTACCGTTGT
GATTTCAAAACCACATACAAAGCAAAAAAAGATGTTCGTTTGCCGGACGCGCATGAAGTCGATCACCGCA
TTGAGATCCTGTCACATGATAAAGATTACAATAAGGTCCGCCTTTATGAGCACGCTGAGGCCCGCTATTC
TATGCTGCCCAGCCAAGCTAAATAAGGATCCGGCTGCTAACAAAGCCCGAAAGGAAGCTGAGTTGGCTGC
TGCCACCGCTGAGCAATAACTAGCATAACCCCTTGGGGCCTCTAAACGGGTCTTGACGGGTTTTTTGTCT
AGAGCGCTCAAGTTGATCGAATGTATGCCCCGGATATGACCTAGGGAGATTCTTCTAAAGCGAGCAGGGT
TTGCCAAGTGGCGATCGCCTCAGGGAACCATAACCAACTTTGTTCGAGGTGGCGGGGGTTGAGCTGGGAA
CGATCGAGATCTAGGGCGATCGCCCGGAGTTTTTCGGCTTTCCCTACAAGAATTTCCTGGTCAACGTCGG
TGGGTTGCCTTTGGGCCAAATCGTACATACTAATCGCCAGGCCCGCATAAATCTCCGCCTGGAGGGCTGG
GGGGAAATCCTGGGTCGTTGCCGCCGCTAAGGCTTCATACCAACGATCATTGGCGGCTTCGTAATCTGCA
TTGAGGTAATGGACAAAACCCAGGGCCATCAAAATTTCGGGGTCGTTGGGCTGTTGGGCTAGGGCCATGT
CCCAATTGTCTTGCACCGTGGCGATCGCCGTTGCTTGGGTTGGCGATGGTGGGACGGCAGCCAAAGTTGT
TCAGCATGCGCCCTATAGTGAGTCGTATTACAATTCACTGGCCGTCGTTTTACAACGTCGTGACTGGGAA
AACCCTGGCGTTACCCAACTTAATCGCCTTGCAGCACATCCCCCTTTCGCCAGCTGGCGTAATAGCGAAG
AGGCCCGCACCGATCGCCCTTCCCAACAGTTGCGCAGCCTGAATGGCGAATGGACGCGCCCTGTAGCGGC
GCATTAA
Features (pLannotate 1.2.2; 17 found; start..end, strand, type, name):
    433..483     -  misc_feature   bom (fragment): basis of mobility region from pBR322
    510..614     +  promoter       AmpR promoter: bla
    615..1475    +  CDS            AmpR: β-lactamase; bla; confers resistance to ampicillin, carbenicillin, and related antibiotics
   1646..2234    +  rep_origin     ori: high-copy-number ColE1/pMB1/pBR322/pUC origin of replication
   2417..2509    +  CDS            lacI (fragment): lac repressor; lacI; The lac repressor binds to the lac operator to inhibit transcription in E. coli. This inhibition can be relieved by adding lactose or isopropyl-β-D-thiogalactopyranoside (IPTG).
   2522..2543    +  protein_bind   CAP binding site: CAP binding activates transcription in the presence of cAMP. E. coli catabolite activator protein
   2558..2588    +  promoter       lac promoter: promoter for the E. coli lac operon
   2596..2612    +  protein_bind   lac operator: The lac repressor binds to the lac operator to inhibit transcription in E. coli. This inhibition can be relieved by adding lactose or isopropyl-β-D-thiogalactopyranoside (IPTG). lac repressor encoded by lacI
   2654..2672    +  promoter       SP6 promoter: promoter for bacteriophage SP6 RNA polymerase
   3256..3272    +  protein_bind   tet operator (fragment): tetO; bacterial operator O2 for the tetR and tetA genes tetracycline repressor TetR
   3279..3296    +  protein_bind   tet operator (fragment): tetO; bacterial operator O2 for the tetR and tetA genes tetracycline repressor TetR
   3364..4038    +  CDS            mAzamiGreen: mAzamiGreen is a basic (constitutively fluorescent) green fluorescent protein published in 2003, derived from Galaxea fascicularis. It has high acid sensitivity.
   4049..4098    +  CDS            SET1 (fragment): solubility-enhancement tag derived from T7 phage gene 10B
   4106..4153    +  terminator     T7 terminator: transcription terminator for bacteriophage T7 RNA polymerase
   4658..4676    -  promoter       T7 promoter: promoter for bacteriophage T7 RNA polymerase
   4679..4836    +  CDS            lacZα (fragment): LacZα fragment of β-galactosidase; lacZ fragment
   4840..405     +  rep_origin     f1 ori (across the origin) (sequence partly withheld): f1 bacteriophage origin of replication; arrow indicates direction of (+) strand synthesis
