[The description below was written by a language model from this plasmid's Addgene catalogue record and pLannotate feature annotations shown in this document.]
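Description:
pEZ13 is a 4.9 kb reporter plasmid built on the pACSA backbone, in which a green fluorescent protein is expressed from the synthetic promoter PEZ5 (the catalogue shorthand is pACSA_PEZ5_gfp). It comes from a project developing tools for controlling gene expression in the cyanobacterium Synechococcus sp. PCC 7002. In E. coli it is maintained through a high-copy ColE1/pUC-type origin and selected with ampicillin via the bla gene and its native promoter. An f1 phage origin, a bom fragment and remnants of a general cloning vector (lac promoter and operator, CAP site, lacI and lacZα fragments, flanking SP6 and T7 promoters) are also annotated. These look like backbone carry-over rather than functional parts of the reporter.

The payload sits between the SP6 and T7 promoter sites. Two partial tet operator (tetO) matches lie close together just upstream of the reporter coding sequence, which suggests that PEZ5 is a TetR-responsive promoter, although the record neither describes the promoter's design nor annotates a tetR gene on this plasmid. The reporter is catalogued simply as GFP, but the automated annotation matches the open reading frame to mAzamiGreen, so its exact identity should be checked against the sequence. It is followed by a short match to a T7 gene 10-derived element and a T7 terminator. Several hundred bases on either side of the cassette are unannotated. The record does not say what they contain, nor how the construct is maintained in the cyanobacterial host, since no cyanobacterial replication origin or selection marker is annotated. The plasmid most likely serves to measure PEZ5 strength and regulation by fluorescence.
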