Addgene plasmid #81139: pEZ13
Purpose: pACSA_PEZ5_gfp
Depositing lab: Brian Pfleger. Depositing organization: University of Wisconsin, Madison. Publication: Construction of new synthetic biology tools for the control of gene expression in the cyanobacterium Synechococcus sp. strain PCC 7002. Zess EK, Begemann MB, Pfleger BF. Biotechnol Bioeng. 2016 Feb;113(2):424-32. doi: 10.1002/bit.25713. Epub 2015 Sep 3. PubMed 26192329.
Backbone
  Vector backbone: pACSA
  Total vector size (bp): 4866
Growth in bacteria
  Bacterial resistance: Ampicillin, 100 μg/mL
  Growth temperature: 37°C
  Growth strain: DH5alpha
  Copy number: Unknown
Gene/Insert
  Gene/Insert name: GFP
  Promoter: PEZ5
  Cloning method: Gibson Cloning
  Sequencing primers: 5′ GCTTCCGGCTCGTATGTTGTG; 3′ TTGGGTAACGCCAGGGT
Terms and licenses: Academic/Nonprofit Terms; Industry Terms: Not Available to Industry
How to cite: pEZ13 was a gift from Brian Pfleger (Addgene plasmid # 81139 ; http://n2t.net/addgene:81139 ; RRID:Addgene_81139)
