>Addgene plasmid #81139 | pEZ13 | addgene partial sequence | sequence record 158745 | T7term 5'-GCTAGTTATTGCTCAGCGG-3'
GTTAGCAGCCGGATCCTTATTTAGCTTGGCTGGGCAGCATAGAATAGCGGGCCTCAGCGTGCTCATAAAG
GCGGACCTTATTGTAATCTTTATCATGTGACAGGATCTCAATGCGGTGATCGACTTCATGCGCGTCCGGC
AAACGAACATCTTTTTTTGCTTTGTATGTGGTTTTGAAATCACAACGGTAATGGCCTCCCCCTTCGAGAA
GCAGCGCCATATTAACATCGCCTTTCAGAACGCCATCGCGAACGTACATTTTCTCTGTCGACGGTTCCCA
TTTAAGCGTCTTTTTCTGCATCACTGGGCCATTCGGCGGGAAGTTTGTCCCGTCGAAGCGAATTTTGTAA
AAAAAGCAATCACCCTCCATTGTGATGTCGCTTGTGGCAATGCAAATGCCCTGGTCTTCGTAGGTCATCG
AGCGTTCCCATGAGTATCCTTCCGGGAATGCCTGCTTGAAATAATCCGGAATATCTTTCGGATACTTGGT
GAACGCGCGATTGCCATACTGAAAAGCGGGTGTCAGGATGTCGTAGCTAAATGGCAACGGGGCACCTTCT
TTAACCGTTAAGTCCAGGGTTTGAGTACCTTCATACGGCTTACCAATGCCTTCACCTTCGATCACGAACT
TGTGCCCGTTCACAGCGCCCTCCATGCGCAGTTTAATTTTCATTTCGGGCTTGATGACCGACATATGATT
AATCTCCTACTTGACTTTATGAGTTGGGAGCTCCTTTTGCAATCCCACAGTTAACATTATACTCTATCAC
TGATAGGGATGTCTGTCTATCACTGATAGGGATATTCCTGCTTTTTTGTTAAGAATTCCTTTGTTCGTTT
CAATGAAGGCGAAACGCCCCTGTTGACCCGATTCATCCATTTCAATTTGGGCCACAAAA
