>Addgene plasmid #81139 | pEZ13 | addgene partial sequence | sequence record 158746 | M13pUC-Rev 5'-AGCGGATAACAATTTCACACAGG-3'
AGCTATTTAGGTGACACTATAGAATACTCAAGCTATGAGGTGACTGCCGCACTCAATGTTCAACCAGATC
TAGTGATTATTTCGGGGTTAGCAGCCGATGCGGGCAACCTGGTGAAGCAACTGCGAGAATTAGGTTACAA
CGGCATTATTGTTGGGGGGAACGGCTTAAATACTTCTAATATTTTCCCCGTCTGCCAAGCAAAATGTGAT
GGGGTGTTGGTGGCCCAAGCCTACAGTGCCGAGTTAGATAATGAGATTAACCGCGCGTTTCGGGACGCCT
ATTTTCAACAAAACCAAAAAGAGCCGCCCCAATTTAGTGCCCAGGCTTTTACGGCGATCCAAGTTTTTGT
TGAAGCCCTCAGCAGCCTCGATGAAAAAACGCCCTTAGAAACTCTTGCTCTACCGGACTTGCGACGACAA
CTGCGGGACGAAATTTTTGCAGGTACCTACGTCACGCCTTTGGGTGAAATTTCCTTCACAGAGGAAGGGG
AAATTGTCCAGAAGGAATTTTTTGTGGCCCAAATTGAAATGGATGAATCGGGTCAACAGGGGCGTTTCGC
CTTCATTGAAACGAACAAAGGAATTCTTAACAAAAAAGCAGGAATATCCCTATCAGTGATAGACAGACAT
CCCTATCAGTGATAGAGTATAATGTTAACTGTGGGATTGCAAAAGGAGCTCCCAACTCATAAAGTCAAGT
AGGAGATTAATCATATGTCGGTCATCAAGCCCGAAATGAAAATTAAACTGCGCATGGAGGGCGCTGTGAA
CGGGCACAAGTTCGTGATCGAAGGTGAAGGCATTGGTAAGCCGTATGAAGGTACTCAAACCCTGGACTTA
ACGGTTAAAGAAGGTGCCCCGTTGCCCATTTAGCTACGACATCCTGACACC
